>Addgene plasmid #39740 | KHBD00705 | depositor partial sequence | sequence record 50180 | KHBD00705 sequence 4206 bps
ATGGACGAGGGATGGAAGCTAAACCGCACCAACTACTACCAGGAGGGATGGCTGGCCACGGGCAATGTGC
GCGGCATTGTGGGCGTGACCTTTACCACCTCACATTGCCGCAAGAACATGGACTATCCGTTGAGGACCAA
CTACAACCTGCGCGGGCATAGATCGGATGTTATCCTGGTCAAGTGGAATGAGCCGTATCAAAAGCTAGCC
TCCTGCGATAGTTCGGGCATCATCTTTGTGTGGATCAAGTACGAGGGTCGCTGGTCCATCGAGCTGATCA
ACGATCGGAACACACCGGTGACCCACTTCTCCTGGTCACACGATGGCCGCATGGCGCTGATCTGCTACCA
GGATGGCTTCGTTCTGGTAGGATCCGTGGCTGGGCAGCGATATTGGTCATCCATGCTCAATCTAGAGTCC
ACCATTACCTGCGGCATTTGGACGCCCGACGACCAGCAGGTGTACTTCGGCACAACCCAGGGTCAGGTTA
TTGTGATGGATGTTCACGGAGCGATGGTGTCGCAGGTTCAGCTGTCCAACGATGTGCCCATCACCTCGAT
GGCCTGGTCCTGCGAGAAGTTCAAGATGGAGGAGGGCGAGGAGGCGGAGCCCGGTGTAACCAATGCGGCC
AAGCGTTCCTTTGTCCTGGCAGTAAGCTTCCAGAATGGATATATCTATTTGCTAAAGTCGTTTGACGACG
TCTCACCCGCACATATCAACACATGCCTTAACGGCGCCCTTGGCATGGTCATGGAGTGGAGCAACTCTCG
CGAGCTGCTCGCCGTCGCGGGAACCCTGCGAACGGGAGTCGACGGAACGAAGACAGAGGACATGGGCACG
CCCAGTTGCTACACGAATCTGGTCAAGTTCTACACGGAAACGGGCACCTGTCTGTATCAGGCTCACATTC
CATGCAGCACCGCCACCGTTTCGGCCATCACCTGGGGCCACAACGACAAGCGACTGTTCATCGCCACGGG
GACACAGGTTCACATCGCCTGGGTCTCCAGACGGGTGGCCTCCCTGCAGCTGCTGTGCCGCCTCGAGATC
CAGGCGAGCGTCGGATCCGAGTCGCTGCTGCCCCTGCTGCCGTTGCCTTCTAGGATTAAGTCTCTCATTG
GCAATCTGTTTGCTCAAACGATAAGATGCTGTGTACCTGACCTCAAGTCGCTGCGGGATTTTGTTTCGCG
ACCACCGCTCTGCTCCACTCGGCTGCACTGCACCATGATCCGGCACGACGACGACTCCAATCTGAGCTCC
GGCACATGCTATACGCTGTATCTGGAGTATCTGGGCGGCTTGGTGCCGCTGCTCAAGGGCAAGCGCACCT
CCAAGATTCGTCCTGAGTTTGTAATCTTCGATCCCCAAGTTAATGATTCCCCCTTGTACTTTCAATACTC
CGCCGAGGCCAAGAGCTCCTCGGGCTCCAGCCAGTCCACCACCACGGGGAACAGTGGGCGCACCGACTCA
TCAGACAGTGACTTCGAGGAGAGATCACGGTTTGGCTCCCCACGCACTCCTCGCAAGAAGCGAGTGCGTC
CAAAGAGACGCCATCAGGCGGGCGATCGGCTGAGCGCTTCTGGTGGCGGGGTAAGCAACGATCCCGATAG
CCTGGATGAACTGGCCTATGTGGACACACTGCCGGAGCAGGAAGTCAAGCTGGTCGAGGTGACCTCCAAC
ATTTGGGGAACCAAGTTCAAGATCCATGGACTTGCCAAAACCGTCCCAGCCAATTTAGGCCAAGTAACTT
ATAAGACGTCCCTACTGCATTTGCAGCCGCGTCAAATGACGCTGGTCATCACCGAGCTGCGCGACGATTT
TCCACCTGGTCCCGATCCCAGCTTTAATCCGAACATATTCTCTGAGGACGAGGATGAGCATCACCAGCAC
CAGGGAATACATCACGATGCAGTGCCGCAGGTTAATGTGATCACCGCTCAGGATGGGGCTTCCTTAAAGC
CGCCTATAATACCGCAACGTCGCCTCACCGATGGAGCATCTGCACCATTGATAGCGCCCATGTCACCACG
TCCAAATCGAATCCTGGCGCGACACAAGAACTCATTGACTGTGAACGGAGAACGAGGATCTGGCTCGTCG
GCGGGTTTGAGTCCCCTAGCGCGAGCGGAGAGCTACGATGATGATTCATCCAATGAATCCCAGGAGGCAG
GAGCTGCAGGCAGCCAGTCAACCACTGTGCTACTGCACCAGGCGCCCTCGAATGGCTCGGGTCCTGGACC
CAGCTGCAGTAAGAGCATAACGCGTCCCAAAACTATCAGCAGCTTCAAAAACAGCTACAGCCGCTCCAGC
TCCAATTCCAGCTGCCAGTCGCGTCACGCCATCTCGCCACTGTACTGCGATGGAGCAGTGCCCACGCTGC
AGAGTCCCAAGAATGCAGTGGCTCCTTCGGACATCATCTTCGAGCGTCCAGCAGTGCCCGCCGCTGGCCA
GACCACACTGATGTCCTACTCGAGCAATGCGGACTATGCCAATAATGTGGTTCAGGTTAAAAATGCTCTG
ATGTCGGAGCCCGTGCGCTCGGCGAACAGCCATGTGAATCCAGTGCCGCTGAACCTCAATCTAAATCTGG
AGCGAATGGATGCACGGGTTAAGTGCACGGCACCAACCACATCTTCAACGGCCAAGCGACGGGAAATGTT
GTATATCGATGAGGAGACGCAATCGCCAACGCCCACGCCAAGTAGCAGCAGCATGAAACGAACGCCAACG
GTGGTTTCAATAGCTCCTGCTTTGCCCGATTCCATCACACGCAGCTGCAGCGTCGGCTATCTGGATTCGG
TTGCCATCACGCCATCCGACGAAGCGCTGTCCGCTCTGCGTAAGGATGCGCCAAACAAGCGGCTGATATT
GGTGGACAAGAAGAGGAATCGCCGGAAAAGGCAACAGCAGGAGGATGCCCGGCGCCACAAGCTGCAGCAA
ACTGGGAAGTCCAAGAGCCTAGACTCCTGCGACCTGTTGTCCCTACAGACTAAGCTGTCCAGCAAGGAGC
ACGAGCAGGTGGTGCGCAAGCTGCAGGAGATATCCGATAGCAGCGCCTGCAGCAGTGCGGCCAACACATT
GTGCTTCAAGTGCCGCAACAACATGAGCCCCAGCAGTGCCTGCAAACGGTGTCAGCCCTCGGCGAGGTCC
GTCCTGGATGAGATTACAGCAGTCGTGCCCGCGGTGGAGCCGGCCAAGGAGTCTCCTGCGGTGCAGGCCA
AGCCAGCGCCCAAGAAACGCTTCGATGTTATCACTAGCTTCACAGACTCGCCACTTTTTACGAGGAAACA
TCGATTTGGAATCGGCCGCAGTAAGGAAACGGCTGGCACTGAAAACTCCACTCCACTGCTGGGCAGAAAG
CAGGACAATGGCTTCAGCTTTGTGAAGCAGCTGTCCGAGGTGCGTTGGAGGCGCAAGGAACAGCCAGCAC
AGGCGCAAGTTAATGGTTCTAGTAATGCCAGTACTTTAGAGCGTCAGCCACAGCCGGAGATCACAGGTGC
CGCTTGTGGCACAGTGGAAGCTACACCAGTGGAGGCGAAGGCTTCGGTTTCTCTGCATACTCAGGCTCTC
ACCACTTTAGAGAACATAATAAGCCGCCTTCGAGATCTAGACGAGGGTCGTCTGACGCCTCCATCAACCC
CACAGCGACTGCCTCGAAGTTCTCCAGCATCTCCAGCAGCCAGCAAAAAGAACAAAAGGCAGCAGAGCAA
CTCTCCCATTCGCCACATATTGAATTCACCGCTTTTGAATCGGCGTCAGCGCAAAAAACAGAGCATTATC
GAGAGCTCCGATGATGAGGGTAACCAGACCAATGGATCCGGTGAGGAGAGCAACAATGCGGGCAATGGCA
AGCAGTATCGCGACCTGGAGACCTTCCAAAAAGCTCAACTGCGTCAGAAGCTAAAGCGCGGCAAGATTGA
ACCCAATGGCAGTGCTAGTTGTGCCAATCCGGCGCCAGTGCGTCGTGAATTTGTGATGCACAACAAGGCG
CCCATGTGGAATGAGATGAGTCAGGTGTACCAGCTGGACTTTGGCGGACGCGTTACCCAGGAGTCAGCCA
AGAACTTCCAAATCGAGTTTCGTGGCAAGCAGGTCATGCAATTCGGTCGCATTGATGGAAATGCCTATAC
CCTGGATTTCCAGTATCCTTTCTCCGCCCTCCAGGCCTTCGCCGTGGCTCTGGCCAATGTGACACAGCGA
CTTAAG
