>Addgene plasmid #39740 | KHBD00705 | addgene partial sequence | sequence record 52325 | M13Rev
AATAATGATTTTATTTTGACTGATAGTGACCTGTTCGTTGCAACAAATTGATAAGCAATGCTTTCTTATA
ATGCCAACTTTGTACAAGAAAGTTGGCAACTTAAGTCGCTGTGTCACATTGGCCAGAGCCACGGCGAAGG
CCTGGAGGGCGGAGAAAGGATACTGGAAATCCAGGGTATAGGCATTTCCATCAATGCGACCGAATTGCAT
GACCTGCTTGCCACGAAACTCGATTTGGAAGTTCTTGGCTGACTCCTGGGTAACGCGTCCGCCAAAGTCC
AGCTGGTACACCTGACTCATCTCATTCCACATGGGCGCCTTGTTGTGCATCACAAATTCACGACGCACTG
GCGCCGGATTGGCACAACTAGCACTGCCATTGGGTTCAATCTTGCCGCGCTTTAGCTTCTGACGCAGTTG
AGCTTTTTGGAAGGTCTCCAGGTCGCGATACTGCTTGCCATTGCCCGCATTGTTGCTCTCCTCACCGGAT
CCATTGGTCTGGTTACCCTCATCATCGGAGCTCTCGATAATGCTCTGTTTTTTGCGCTGACGCCGATTCA
AAAGCGGTGAATTCAATATGTGGCGAATGGGAGAGTTGCTCTGCTGCCTTTTGTTCTTTTTGCTGGCTGC
TGGAGATGCTGGAGAACTTCGAGGCAGTCGCTGTGGGGTTGATGGAGGCGTCAGACGACCCTCGTCTAGA
TCTCGAAGGCGGCTTATTATGTTCTCTAAAGTGGTGAGAGCCTGAGTATGCAGAGAA
