[The description below was written by a language model from this plasmid's Addgene catalogue record.]
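Description:
KHBD00705 is a Gateway entry clone built in the pDONR221 backbone (about 2.5 kb without insert), carrying the open reading frame of the Drosophila melanogaster gene CG5586, also known as Tusp (FBgn0039530). The insert is recorded as roughly 4.2 kb and was introduced by Gateway recombination cloning. After recombination into a pDONR vector, the ORF is normally flanked by attL sites, ready for transfer by an LR reaction into any compatible destination vector. The plasmid is maintained in standard E. coli as a high-copy replicon and is selected with kanamycin. No feature table accompanies the record, so the exact positions of the recombination sites, origin and resistance cassette are not documented here. M13 forward and reverse primer sites flanking the insert are listed for sequencing.

The record lists no promoter, which fits the role of an entry clone. It is a storage and shuttle form of the coding sequence rather than an expression construct, and expression depends entirely on the destination vector chosen. The depositor notes that ORFs in this collection were cloned open-ended, without a stop codon. The Tusp coding sequence can therefore be fused in frame to C-terminal tags or domains supplied by the destination vector, and a stop codon must come from that vector. The clone belongs to a Drosophila ORF collection associated with automated protein–DNA interaction screening of fly regulatory elements. Its typical use would be as a source of the Tusp ORF for such interaction assays or for other Gateway-based expression work.
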