Addgene plasmid #39740: KHBD00705
Depositing lab: Bart Deplancke. Depositing organization: Swiss Federal Institute of Technology (EPFL). Publication: Automated protein-DNA interaction screening of Drosophila regulatory elements. Korneel Hens, Jean-Daniel Feuz, Alina Isakova, Antonina Lagovitina, Andreas Massouras, Julien Bryois, Patrick Callaerts, Susan E. Celniker, Bart Deplancke. Nat Methods. 2011 Oct 30;8(12):1065-70. 10.1038/nmeth.1763 PubMed 22037703.
Backbone
  Vector backbone: pDONR221
  Backbone manufacturer: Invitrogen
  Backbone size w/o insert (bp): 2536
  Vector type: Gateway DONR vector
Growth in bacteria
  Bacterial resistance: Kanamycin, 50 μg/mL
  Growth temperature: 37°C
  Growth strain: DH5alpha
  Copy number: High Copy
Gene/Insert
  Gene/Insert name: CG5586 (alt names: FBgn0039530; Tusp)
  Species: D. melanogaster (fly)
  Insert size (bp): 4206
  Entrez Gene: Tusp (a.k.a. Dmel_CG5586, CG5586, DMG2-MB6.chr3R.24.043, Dmel\CG5586, TUSP)
  Promoter: none
  Cloning method: Gateway Cloning
  Sequencing primers: 5′ M13-F20; 3′ M13R
Terms and licenses: Academic/Nonprofit Terms; Industry Terms: Not Available to Industry
Depositor comments: Please note that the ORFs in this collection were cloned open-ended (without a stop codon).
How to cite: KHBD00705 was a gift from Bart Deplancke (Addgene plasmid # 39740 ; http://n2t.net/addgene:39740 ; RRID:Addgene_39740)
